Addgene plasmid #36197: ITCH
Purpose: Bacterial expression for structure determination; may not be full ORF
Depositing lab: Cheryl Arrowsmith. Depositing organization: University of Toronto.
Backbone
  Vector backbone: pET28-MHL (Addgene plasmid 26096)
  Backbone manufacturer: SGC
  Backbone size w/o insert (bp): 7325
  Total vector size (bp): 8465
  Vector type: Bacterial Expression
Growth in bacteria
  Bacterial resistance: Kanamycin, 50 μg/mL
  Growth temperature: 37°C
  Growth strain: DH5alpha
  Copy number: Low Copy
Gene/Insert
  Gene/Insert name: ITCH (alt names: PDB: 3TUG; itchy E3 ubiquitin protein ligase homolog, HECT domain; AIF4, AIP4, dJ468O1.1, NAPP1)
  Species: H. sapiens (human)
  Insert size (bp): 1140
  Mutation: contains HECT domain
  GenBank ID: BC011571
  Entrez Gene: ITCH (a.k.a. ADMFD, AIF4, AIP4, NAPP1)
  Tag / fusion protein: His tag with TEV cleavage (N terminal on backbone)
  Cloning method: Ligation Independent Cloning
  Sequencing primers: 5′ T7; 3′ T7-term
Terms and licenses: Academic/Nonprofit Terms; Industry Terms: Not Available to Industry
Depositor comments: PDB: 3TUG. http://www.thesgc.org/structures/3TUG/
How to cite: ITCH was a gift from Cheryl Arrowsmith (Addgene plasmid # 36197 ; http://n2t.net/addgene:36197 ; RRID:Addgene_36197)
