[The description below was written by a language model from this plasmid's Addgene catalogue record.]
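Description:
ITCH is a bacterial expression plasmid built on the pET28-MHL backbone, a pET28-derived vector from a structural genomics programme, and is intended for producing recombinant protein in E. coli for structure determination. It is selected with kanamycin and is recorded as low copy; the listed propagation strain is a standard cloning host. The total size is given as about 8.5 kb, of which the insert accounts for roughly 1.1 kb. No feature table accompanies the record, so the origin of replication and the promoter are not explicitly stated. However, the T7 and T7-terminator sequencing primers are consistent with the T7 promoter/terminator expression cassette typical of pET vectors, which would require a host supplying T7 RNA polymerase for expression.

The insert is a fragment of human ITCH (itchy E3 ubiquitin protein ligase homolog, also known as AIP4, AIF4 or NAPP1), introduced by ligation-independent cloning. It is not the full open reading frame: the record notes that it contains the HECT domain, the catalytic module of this class of E3 ligases that accepts ubiquitin from an E2 enzyme before transferring it to substrate. The backbone supplies an N-terminal His tag followed by a TEV protease cleavage site, which allows purification by immobilised metal affinity chromatography and later removal of the tag to leave near-native protein. The depositor links the construct to a deposited crystal structure, so its main use is producing the ITCH HECT domain for crystallography. The purified domain could also serve related biochemical or biophysical studies, although the record does not mention these.
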