>Addgene plasmid #36197 | ITCH | addgene partial sequence | sequence record 47367 | T7-term
CGGGCTTTGTTAGCAGCCGGATCTCAGTGGTGGTGGTGGTGGTGCTCGAGTGCGGCCGCAAGCTTCGTCA
TCACTCTTGTCCAAATCCTTCTGTTTCTTCTATGGCAAACAACAGCTTTTCCTTCAGTTGCTCATAGCTC
TTGTATGGTGGCAGGTCCAGGCGATTAAAACAGGTATGACTTCTGGGTAGCCAATTTTCTTTCCCAACTT
TTTCAATGCAGAATTTCTGTGGTCCATTGCTCCCCATGAGATCAGCAAATCCTCCTACTGGCAATCGGCA
GGTTCCAGTAACAAACTGCAGAAGTCTCATTCTCTTCTCATTATCAATTTCTTTAACAAACTGCCAAAAC
CACATGATTTGTTTGCTGGTCCTTGCATAACGACGGTAGATGGCATGTCTTTGCCAGTCATTCAAATCAA
TCTCTTGCATTCCACATAAAAGGACCTCTAATTCCTTTGCATCAAAGTATTGCAAATATTGCTGGGGAAG
AATTTCATTAAAGCCTTCAAAGAAAGCTTGTGTCTGTTCTTCAACACCTCGAGACAACCTCCACTCAGCT
ACCATTCTGATGTATTCCTCTTTATTTTCTTCTGTTACAAGAATATTGCCACCATTAGGTTTCAGATCAT
GACTCTTAATTTCACCTAGAATTTCTTTGTCAACGGAGAAGTACATTTCCAAATCACATTCCTCAATATT
GTTTTCCTTAACCCAGATGAGAGAATTGTAAAATTCTGGATCAATAGATTCTAAATCCTTGAGTCCAACT
GGTTTGTTCAAGATACGCTTATAGAATGGTAAAGAAAAACCCGTGTCTATGAATTTCCCATGGAACAGAG
CCATGGCAATAAATCTGCCAATAAAACGAAAATATTTCAGGTGATCTGGAT
