>Addgene plasmid #36197 | ITCH | addgene partial sequence | sequence record 124160 | T7 5'-TAATACGACTCACTATAGGG-3'
ATTTTGTTTACTTTAAGAAGGAGATATACCATGCATCATCATCATCATCACAGCAGCGGCAGAGAAAACT
TGTATTTCCAGGGCTATGTTCGGGACTTCAAAGCAAAGGTTCAGTATTTCCGGTTCTGGTGTCAGCAACT
GGCCATGCCACAGCACATAAAGATTACAGTGACAAGAAAAACATTGTTTGAGGATTCCTTTCAACAGATA
ATGAGCTTCAGTCCCCAAGATCTGCGAAGACGTTTGTGGGTGATTTTTCCAGGAGAAGAAGGTTTAGATT
ATGGAGGTGTAGCAAGAGAATGGTTCTTTCTTTTGTCACATGAAGTGTCGAACCCAATGTATTGCCTGTT
TGAATATGCAGGGAAGGATAACTACTGCTTGCAGATAAACCCCGCTTCTTACATCAATCCAGATCACCTG
AAATATTTTCGTTTTATTGGCAGATTTATTGCCATGGCTCTGTTCCATGGGAAATTCATAGACACGGGTT
TTTCTTTACCATTCTATAAGCGTATCTTGAACAAACCAGTTGGACTCAAGGATTTAGAATCTATTGATCC
AGAATTTTACAATTCTCTCATCTGGGTTAAGGAAAACAATATTGAGGAATGTGATTTGGAAATGTACTTC
TCCGTTGACAAAGAAATTCTAGGTGAAATTAAGAGTCATGATCTGAAACCTAATGGTGGCAATATTCTTG
TAACAGAAGAAAATAAAGAGGAATACATCAGAATGGTAGCTGAGTGGAGGTTGTCTCGAGGTGTTGAAGA
ACAGACACAAGCTTTCTTTGAAGGCTTTAATGAAATTCTTCCCCAGCAATATTTGCAATACTTTGATGCA
AAGGAATTAGAGGTCCTTTTATGTGGAATGCAAGAGATTGATTTGAATGACTGGCAAAGACATGCCATCT
AC
