>Addgene plasmid #36197 | ITCH | depositor partial sequence | sequence record 124161 | insert
TATGTTCGGGACTTCAAAGCAAAGGTTCAGTATTTCCGGTTCTGGTGTCAGCAACTGGCCATGCCACAGC
ACATAAAGATTACAGTGACAAGAAAAACATTGTTTGAGGATTCCTTTCAACAGATAATGAGCTTCAGTCC
CCAAGATCTGCGAAGACGTTTGTGGGTGATTTTTCCAGGAGAAGAAGGTTTAGATTATGGAGGTGTAGCA
AGAGAATGGTTCTTTCTTTTGTCACATGAAGTGTCGAACCCAATGTATTGCCTGTTTGAATATGCAGGGA
AGGATAACTACTGCTTGCAGATAAACCCCGCTTCTTACATCAATCCAGATCACCTGAAATATTTTCGTTT
TATTGGCAGATTTATTGCCATGGCTCTGTTCCATGGGAAATTCATAGACACGGGTTTTTCTTTACCATTC
TATAAGCGTATCTTGAACAAACCAGTTGGACTCAAGGATTTAGAATCTATTGATCCAGAATTTTACAATT
CTCTCATCTGGGTTAAGGAAAACAATATTGAGGAATGTGATTTGGAAATGTACTTCTCCGTTGACAAAGA
AATTCTAGGTGAAATTAAGAGTCATGATCTGAAACCTAATGGTGGCAATATTCTTGTAACAGAAGAAAAT
AAAGAGGAATACATCAGAATGGTAGCTGAGTGGAGGTTGTCTCGAGGTGTTGAAGAACAGACACAAGCTT
TCTTTGAAGGCTTTAATGAAATTCTTCCCCAGCAATATTTGCAATACTTTGATGCAAAGGAATTAGAGGT
CCTTTTATGTGGAATGCAAGAGATTGATTTGAATGACTGGCAAAGACATGCCATCTACCGTCGTTATGCA
AGGACCAGCAAACAAATCATGTGGTTTTGGCAGTTTGTTAAAGAAATTGATAATGAGAAGAGAATGAGAC
TTCTGCAGTTTGTTACTGGAACCTGCCGATTGCCAGTAGGAGGATTTGCTGATCTCATGGGGAGCAATGG
ACCACAGAAATTCTGCATTGAAAAAGTTGGGAAAGAAAATTGGCTACCCAGAAGTCATACCTGTTTTAAT
CGCCTGGACCTGCCACCATACAAGAGCTATGAGCAACTGAAGGAAAAGCTGTTGTTTGCCATAGAAGAAA
CAGAAGGATTTGGACAAGAG
